Addgene plasmid #176710: pYCTK006
Purpose: The plasmid is part of a GG toolkit for cell-cell communication in S. cerevisiae. This plasmid is an L0 part plasmid and contains the alpha-factor-responsive promoter SST2 (response part).
Depositing lab: Victor Sourjik. Depositing organization: Max Planck Institute for Terrestrial Microbiology. Publication: Construction of multicellular yeast networks using the communication toolkit with variable specificity and attenuation. Krink N, Loechner AC, Anders A, Kahnt J, Rensing S, Hochberg G, Sourjik V. bioRxiv 2021 10.1101/2021.09.27.462023.
Backbone
  Vector backbone: pYTK001
  Vector type: Synthetic Biology
Growth in bacteria
  Bacterial resistance: Chloramphenicol, 25 μg/mL
  Growth temperature: 37°C
  Growth strain: DH5alpha
  Copy number: Low Copy
Gene/Insert
  Gene/Insert name: P-SST2
  Species: S. cerevisiae (budding yeast)
  Cloning method: Restriction Enzyme; 5′ cloning site BsmBI (destroyed during cloning); 3′ cloning site BsmBI (destroyed during cloning)
  Sequencing primers: 5′ CCTGGCCTTTTGCTGGCC; 3′ CCAGTAATGACCTCAGAACTC
Terms and licenses: Academic/Nonprofit Terms; Industry Terms: Not Available to Industry
Depositor comments: The part was cloned into the vector using Goden Gate. The plasmid is Golden Gate Cloning compatible. Please visit https://doi.org/10.1101/2021.09.27.462023 for bioRxiv preprint.
How to cite: pYCTK006 was a gift from Victor Sourjik (Addgene plasmid # 176710 ; http://n2t.net/addgene:176710 ; RRID:Addgene_176710)
