[The description below was written by a language model from this plasmid's Addgene catalogue record and pLannotate feature annotations shown in this document.]
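Description:
pYCTK006 is a level 0 (L0) part plasmid from a Golden Gate toolkit for engineering cell-cell communication in Saccharomyces cerevisiae. It is built on the pYTK001 part-entry backbone and is classed as a synthetic biology vector. It is a storage and donor plasmid for E. coli rather than a yeast expression vector. The annotated 2,102 nt sequence shows only bacterial maintenance elements: a ColE1/pMB1-type origin of replication, a chloramphenicol acetyltransferase (cat) gene with its native promoter for chloramphenicol selection, and a lambda t0 terminator downstream of the marker. A short fragment annotated as RSF origin is probably just a partial homology hit. No yeast origin or auxotrophic marker is annotated. The catalogue lists the plasmid as low copy, whereas the feature table describes the origin as a high-copy type; the record does not resolve this discrepancy.

The payload is P-SST2, the promoter of the budding yeast SST2 gene, which the depositors describe as alpha-factor-responsive and classify as a "response part" of the toolkit. The automated annotation does not label the promoter, which presumably occupies the unannotated stretch between the terminator and the origin region. The part was inserted by Golden Gate assembly using BsmBI sites that were destroyed during cloning, and the plasmid remains Golden Gate compatible, so the promoter can be moved into higher-level transcription units. In such assemblies it would be placed upstream of a chosen coding sequence so that expression is induced when a cell senses mating pheromone, allowing receiver cells to be built for synthetic multicellular yeast networks.
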