Features (pLannotate 1.2.2; 5 found; start..end, strand, type, name):
     43..631     -  rep_origin     ori: high-copy-number ColE1/pMB1/pBR322/pUC origin of replication
    715..812     +  promoter       cat promoter: promoter of the E. coli cat gene encoding chloramphenicol acetyltransferase
    813..1469    +  CDS            cat: CAT_ECOLX - Experimental evidence at protein level: Swiss-Prot protein existence level 1. This enzyme is an effector of chloramphenicol resistance in bacteria. From Escherichia coli. This protein is used as a marker in many commonly used cloning vectors, such as pACYC184.
   1543..1577    +  terminator     lambda t0 terminator: minimal transcription terminator from phage lambda (Scholtissek and Grosse, 1987)
   2045..2097    -  rep_origin     RSF ori (fragment): Plasmids containing the RSF 1030 origin of replication can be propagated in E. coli cells that contain additional plasmids with compatible origins.
>Addgene plasmid #176710 | pYCTK006 | addgene full sequence | sequence record 351557 | Addgene NGS Result
GCAAAAGGCCAGGAACCGTAAAAAGGCCGCGTTGCTGGCGTTTTTCCATAGGCTCCGCCCCCCTGACGAG
CATCACAAAAATCGACGCTCAAGTCAGAGGTGGCGAAACCCGACAGGACTATAAAGATACCAGGCGTTTC
CCCCTGGAAGCTCCCTCGTGCGCTCTCCTGTTCCGACCCTGCCGCTTACCGGATACCTGTCCGCCTTTCT
CCCTTCGGGAAGCGTGGCGCTTTCTCATAGCTCACGCTGTAGGTATCTCAGTTCGGTGTAGGTCGTTCGC
TCCAAGCTGGGCTGTGTGCACGAACCCCCCGTTCAGCCCGACCGCTGCGCCTTATCCGGTAACTATCGTC
TTGAGTCCAACCCGGTAAGACACGACTTATCGCCACTGGCAGCAGCCACTGGTAACAGGATTAGCAGAGC
GAGGTATGTAGGCGGTGCTACAGAGTTCTTGAAGTGGTGGCCTAACTACGGCTACACTAGAAGAACAGTA
TTTGGTATCTGCGCTCTGCTGAAGCCAGTTACCTTCGGAAAAAGAGTTGGTAGCTCTTGATCCGGCAAAC
AAACCACCGCTGGTAGCGGTGGTTTTTTTGTTTGCAAGCAGCAGATTACGCGCAGAAAAAAAGGATCTCA
AGAAGATCCTTTGATCTTTTCTACGGGGTCTGACGCTCAGTGGAACGAAAACTCACGTTAAGGGATTTTG
GTCATGATTGATCGGGCACGTAAGAGGTTCCAACTTTCACCATAATGAAATAAGATCACTACCGGGCGTA
TTTTTTGAGTTATCGAGATTTTCAGGAGCTAAGGAAGCTAAAATGGAGAAAAAAATCACTGGATATACCA
CCGTTGATATATCCCAATGGCATCGTAAAGAACATTTTGAGGCATTTCAGTCAGTTGCTCAATGTACCTA
TAACCAGACCGTTCAGCTGGATATTACGGCCTTTTTAAAGACCGTAAAGAAAAATAAGCACAAGTTTTAT
CCGGCCTTTATTCACATTCTTGCCCGCCTGATGAATGCTCATCCGGAATTTCGTATGGCAATGAAAGACG
GTGAGCTGGTGATATGGGATAGTGTTCACCCTTGTTACACCGTTTTCCATGAGCAAACTGAAACGTTTTC
ATCGCTCTGGAGTGAATACCACGACGATTTCCGGCAGTTTCTACACATATATTCGCAAGATGTGGCGTGT
TACGGTGAAAACCTGGCCTATTTCCCTAAAGGGTTTATTGAGAATATGTTTTTCGTTTCAGCCAATCCCT
GGGTGAGTTTCACCAGTTTTGATTTAAACGTGGCCAATATGGACAACTTCTTCGCCCCCGTTTTCACCAT
GGGCAAATATTATACGCAAGGCGACAAGGTGCTGATGCCGCTGGCGATTCAGGTTCATCATGCCGTTTGT
GATGGCTTCCATGTCGGCAGAATGCTTAATGAATTACAACAGTACTGCGATGAGTGGCAGGGCGGGGCGT
AATTTGATATCGAGCTCGCTTGGACTCCTGTTGATAGATCCAGTAATGACCTCAGAACTCCATCTGGATT
TGTTCAGAACGCTCGGTTGCCGCCGGGCGTTTTTTATTGGTCTGGTCTCACATAGATCTCTTACAACTCT
ATCTTTAATTACCAAATTGAACCTATAACGCCTCAGATAGTGCGTGCAAAACCTAGAAGGAACGTACGAC
AGTAACACCTCCAAAGTTAAAGGACGATGAGAAGTAAAGACAGAGCTGGGATTATGATTTCATTCACCGG
TATAAATATAACAGGACAGACAACAATTCTAACGCACCAGCAACCAAATCCAAGTCCTAGTCAAAAAAAA
GCAGTATTGGGATCATTGTTTCAAAATTGAATATTATGAAACGTTTAAAACCCAGACATCCCATAATTAT
TGAAGATGATTCAGTTAAAACTTCGTATACTTCATGGCTTCTTCATTAATAGAGACAACGGAGGTGGTTC
AACTTGAACTTTTCCAAAGGAGTTGCCATCTCTTTGTATTGTTCGAACTCTTTCAAAAGACCTTGGTAAT
CGTTTGAGACCGACTACGGTTATCCACAGAATCAGGGGATAACGCAGGAAAGAACATGTGAGCAAAAGGC
CA
